>Addgene plasmid #85926 | AB.pCCL.sin.cPPT.GFP.miR-296-3p.sensor.PGK.dNGFR.WPRE | addgene full sequence | sequence record 170011 | Addgene NGS Result
ATGGTGAGCAAGGGCGAGGAGCTGTTCACCGGGGTGGTGCCCATCCTGGTCGAGCTGGACGGCGACGTAA
ACGGCCACAAGTTCAGCGTGTCCGGCGAGGGCGAGGGCGATGCCACCTACGGCAAGCTGACCCTGAAGTT
CATCTGCACCACCGGCAAGCTGCCCGTGCCCTGGCCCACCCTCGTGACCACCCTGACCTACGGCGTGCAG
TGCTTCAGCCGCTACCCCGACCACATGAAGCAGCACGACTTCTTCAAGTCCGCCATGCCCGAAGGCTACG
TCCAGGAGCGCACCATCTTCTTCAAGGACGACGGCAACTACAAGACCCGCGCCGAGGTGAAGTTCGAGGG
CGACACCCTGGTGAACCGCATCGAGCTGAAGGGCATCGACTTCAAGGAGGACGGCAACATCCTGGGGCAC
AAGCTGGAGTACAACTACAACAGCCACAACGTCTATATCATGGCCGACAAGCAGAAGAACGGCATCAAGG
TGAACTTCAAGATCCGCCACAACATCGAGGACGGCAGCGTGCAGCTCGCCGACCACTACCAGCAGAACAC
CCCCATCGGCGACGGCCCCGTGCTGCTGCCCGACAACCACTACCTGAGCACCCAGTCCGCCCTGAGCAAA
GACCCCAACGAGAAGCGCGATCACATGGTCCTGCTGGAGTTCGTGACCGCCGCCGGGATCACTCTCGGCA
TGGACGAGCTGTACAAGTAAAGCGGCCGCGTCGAGAGATGGGGGAGGCTAACTGAGCTAGCCGACCTTAA
CTGGGGAGTACTGGTCGACGTAGCGGAGAGCCTCCACCCAACCCTCGGAGAGCCTCCACCCAACCCTCGG
AGAGCCTCCACCCAACCCTCGGAGAGCCTCCACCCAACCCTCGGAGAGCCTCCACCCAACCCTCGGAGAG
CCTCCACCCAACCCTCACCGGTACTAGCTTAGTCATGCACCGGGCTGCAGGAATTCGATGACAGGCGCAG
CTTCCGAGGGATTTGAGATCCAGACATGATAAGATACATTGATGAGTTTGGACAAACCAAAACTAGAATG
CAGTGAAAAAAATGCCTTATTTGTGAAATTTGTGATGCTATTGCCTTATTTGTAACCATTATAAGCTGCA
ATAAACAAGTTAACAACAACAATTGCATTCATTTTATGTTTCAGGTTCAGGGGGAGGTGTGGGAGGTTTT
TTAAAGCAAGTAAAACCTCTACAAATGTGGTATGGCTGATTATGATCAGATCTCTCGAGGCTAGTCTCGT
GATCGATAAAATTTTGAATTTTTGTAATTTGTTTTTGTAATTCTTTAGTTTGTATGTCTGTTGCTATTAT
GTCTACTATTCTTTCCCCTGCACTGTACCCCCCAATCCCCCCTTTTCTTTTAAAAGTTAACCGATACCGT
CGAGATCCGTTCACTAATCGAATGGATCTGTCTCTGTCTCTCTCTCCACCTTCTTCTTCTATTCCTTCGG
GCCTGTCGGGTCCCCTCGGGGTTGGGAGGTGGGTCTGAAACGATAATGGTGAATATCCCTGCCTAACTCT
ATTCACTATAGAAAGTACAGCAAAAACTATTCTTAAACCTACCAAGCCTCCTACTATCATTATGAATAAT
TTTATATACCACAGCCAATTTGTTATGTTAAACCAATTCCACAAACTTGCCCATTTATCTAATTCCAATA
ATTCTTGTTCATTCTTTTCTTGCTGGTTTTGCGATTCTTCAATTAAGGAGTGTATTAAGCTTGTGTAATT
GTTAATTTCTCTGTCCCACTCCATCCAGGTCGTGTGATTCCAAATCTGTTCCAGAGATTTATTACTCCAA
CTAGCATTCCAAGGCACAGCAGTGGTGCAAATGAGTTTTCCAGAGCAACCCCAAATCCCCAGGAGCTGTT
GATCCTTTAGGTATCTTTCCACAGCCAGGATTCTTGCCTGGAGCTGCTTGATGCCCCAGACTGTGAGTTG
CAACAGATGCTGTTGCGCCTCAATAGCCCTCAGCAAATTGTTCTGCTGCTGCACTATACCAGACAATAAT
TGTCTGGCCTGTACCGTCAGCGTCATTGACGCTGCGCCCATAGTGCTTCCTGCTGCTCCCAAGAACCCAA
GGAACAAAGCTCCTATTCCCACTGCTCTTTTTTCTCTCTGCACCACTCTTCTCTTTGCCTTGGTGGGTGC
TACTCCTAATGGTTCAATTTTTACTACTTTATATTTATATAATTCACTTCTCCAATTGTCCCTCATATCT
CCTCCTCCAGGTCTGAAGATCAGCGGCCGCTTGCTGTGCGGTGGTCTTACTTTTGTTTTGCTCTTCCTCT
ATCTTGTCTAAAGCTTCCTTGGTGTCTTTTATCTCTATCCTTTGATGCACACAATAGAGGGTTGCTACTG
TATTATATAATGATCTAAGTTCTTCTGATCCTGTCTGAAGGGATGGTTGTAGCTGTCCCAGTATTTGTCT
ACAGCCTTCTGATGTTTCTAACAGGCCAGGATTAACTGCGAATCGTTCTAGCTCCCTGCTTGCCCATACT
ATATGTTTTAATTTATATTTTTTCTTTCCCCCTGGCCTTAACCGAATTTTTTCCCATCGCGATCTAATTC
TCCCCCGCTTAATACTGACGCTCTCGCACCCATCTCTCTCCTTCTAGCCTCCGCTAGTCAAAATTTTTGG
CGTACTCACCAGTCGCCGCCCCTCGCCTCTTGCCGTGCGCGCTTCAGCAAGCCGAGTCCTGCGTCGAGAG
AGCTCCTCTGGTTTCCCTTTCGCTTTCAAGTCCCTGTTCGGGCGCCACTGCTAGAGATTTTCCACACTGA
CTAAAAGGGTCTGAGGGATCTCTAGTTACCAGAGTCACACAACAGACGGGCACACACTACTTGAAGCACT
CAAGGCAAGCTTTATTGAGGCTTAAGCAGTGGGTTCCCTAGTTAGCCAGAGAGCTCCCAGGCTCAGATCT
GGTCTAACCAGAGAGACCCCGGTTCACTAAACGAGCTCTGCTTATATAGACCTCCCACCGTACACGCCTA
CCGCCCATTTGCGTCAATGGGGCGGAGTTGTTACGACATTTTGGAAAGTCCCGTTGATTTTGGTGCCAAA
ACAAACTCCCATTGACGTCAATGGGGTGGAGACTTGGAAATCCCCGTGAGTCAAACCGCTATCCACGCCC
ATTGATGTACTGCCAAAACCGCATCACCATGGTAATAGCGATGACTAATACGTAGATGTACTGCCAAGTA
GGAAAGTCCCATAAGGTCATGTACTGGGCATAATGCCAGGCGGGCCATTTACCGTCATTGACGTCAATAG
GGGGCGTACTTGGCATATGATACACTTGATGTACTGCCAAGTGGGCAGTTTACCGTAAATACTCCACCCA
TTGACGTCAATGGAAAGTCCCTATTGGCGTTACTATGGGAACATACGTCATTATTGACGTCAATGGGCGG
GGGTCGTTGGGCGGTCAGCCAGGCGGGCCATTTACCGTAAGTTATGTAACGCGGAACTCCATATATGGGC
TATGAACTAATGACCCCGTAATTGATTACTATTAATAACTAGTCAATAATCAATGTCAACATGGCGGTAA
TGTTGGACATGAGCCAATATAAATGTACATATTATGATATGGATACAACGTATGCAATGGCCAAGCTTGC
AGCTCCAGCTTTTGTTCCCTTTAGTGAGGGTTAATTGCGCGCTTGGCGTAATCATGGTCATAGCTGTTTC
CTGTGTGAAATTGTTATCCGCTCACAATTCCACACAACATACGAGCCGGAAGCATAAAGTGTAAAGCCTG
GGGTGCCTAATGAGTGAGCTAACTCACATTAATTGCGTTGCGCTCACTGCCCGCTTTCCAGTCGGGAAAC
CTGTCGTGCCAGCTGCATTAATGAATCGGCCAACGCGCGGGGAGAGGCGGTTTGCGTATTGGGCGCTCTT
CCGCTTCCTCGCTCACTGACTCGCTGCGCTCGGTCGTTCGGCTGCGGCGAGCGGTATCAGCTCACTCAAA
GGCGGTAATACGGTTATCCACAGAATCAGGGGATAACGCAGGAAAGAACATGTGAGCAAAAGGCCAGCAA
AAGGCCAGGAACCGTAAAAAGGCCGCGTTGCTGGCGTTTTTCCATAGGCTCCGCCCCCCTGACGAGCATC
ACAAAAATCGACGCTCAAGTCAGAGGTGGCGAAACCCGACAGGACTATAAAGATACCAGGCGTTTCCCCC
TGGAAGCTCCCTCGTGCGCTCTCCTGTTCCGACCCTGCCGCTTACCGGATACCTGTCCGCCTTTCTCCCT
TCGGGAAGCGTGGCGCTTTCTCATAGCTCACGCTGTAGGTATCTCAGTTCGGTGTAGGTCGTTCGCTCCA
AGCTGGGCTGTGTGCACGAACCCCCCGTTCAGCCCGACCGCTGCGCCTTATCCGGTAACTATCGTCTTGA
GTCCAACCCGGTAAGACACGACTTATCGCCACTGGCAGCAGCCACTGGTAACAGGATTAGCAGAGCGAGG
TATGTAGGCGGTGCTACAGAGTTCTTGAAGTGGTGGCCTAACTACGGCTACACTAGAAGAACAGTATTTG
GTATCTGCGCTCTGCTGAAGCCAGTTACCTTCGGAAAAAGAGTTGGTAGCTCTTGATCCGGCAAACAAAC
CACCGCTGGTAGCGGTGGTTTTTTTGTTTGCAAGCAGCAGATTACGCGCAGAAAAAAAGGATCTCAAGAA
GATCCTTTGATCTTTTCTACGGGGTCTGACGCTCAGTGGAACGAAAACTCACGTTAAGGGATTTTGGTCA
TGAGATTATCAAAAAGGATCTTCACCTAGATCCTTTTAAATTAAAAATGAAGTTTTAAATCAATCTAAAG
TATATATGAGTAAACTTGGTCTGACAGTTACCAATGCTTAATCAGTGAGGCACCTATCTCAGCGATCTGT
CTATTTCGTTCATCCATAGTTGCCTGACTCCCCGTCGTGTAGATAACTACGATACGGGAGGGCTTACCAT
CTGGCCCCAGTGCTGCAATGATACCGCGAGACCCACGCTCACCGGCTCCAGATTTATCAGCAATAAACCA
GCCAGCCGGAAGGGCCGAGCGCAGAAGTGGTCCTGCAACTTTATCCGCCTCCATCCAGTCTATTAATTGT
TGCCGGGAAGCTAGAGTAAGTAGTTCGCCAGTTAATAGTTTGCGCAACGTTGTTGCCATTGCTACAGGCA
TCGTGGTGTCACGCTCGTCGTTTGGTATGGCTTCATTCAGCTCCGGTTCCCAACGATCAAGGCGAGTTAC
ATGATCCCCCATGTTGTGCAAAAAAGCGGTTAGCTCCTTCGGTCCTCCGATCGTTGTCAGAAGTAAGTTG
GCCGCAGTGTTATCACTCATGGTTATGGCAGCACTGCATAATTCTCTTACTGTCATGCCATCCGTAAGAT
GCTTTTCTGTGACTGGTGAGTACTCAACCAAGTCATTCTGAGAATAGTGTATGCGGCGACCGAGTTGCTC
TTGCCCGGCGTCAATACGGGATAATACCGCGCCACATAGCAGAACTTTAAAAGTGCTCATCATTGGAAAA
CGTTCTTCGGGGCGAAAACTCTCAAGGATCTTACCGCTGTTGAGATCCAGTTCGATGTAACCCACTCGTG
CACCCAACTGATCTTCAGCATCTTTTACTTTCACCAGCGTTTCTGGGTGAGCAAAAACAGGAAGGCAAAA
TGCCGCAAAAAAGGGAATAAGGGCGACACGGAAATGTTGAATACTCATACTCTTCCTTTTTCAATATTAT
TGAAGCATTTATCAGGGTTATTGTCTCATGAGCGGATACATATTTGAATGTATTTAGAAAAATAAACAAA
TAGGGGTTCCGCGCACATTTCCCCGAAAAGTGCCACCTAAATTGTAAGCGTTAATATTTTGTTAAAATTC
GCGTTAAATTTTTGTTAAATCAGCTCATTTTTTAACCAATAGGCCGAAATCGGCAAAATCCCTTATAAAT
CAAAAGAATAGACCGAGATAGGGT
[37 nt withheld, positions 5975-6011]
AAAGAACGTGGACTCCAACGTCAAAGG
[49 nt withheld, positions 6039-6087]
T
[91 nt withheld, positions 6089-6179]
G
[124 nt withheld, positions 6181-6304]
CCCATTCGCCATTCAGGCTGCGCAACTGTTGGGAAGGGCGATCGGTGCGGGCCTCTTCGCTATTACGCCA
GCTGGCGAAAGGGGGATGTGCTGCAAGGCGATTAAGTTGGGTAACGCCAGGGTTTTCCCAGTCACGACGT
TGTAAAACGACGGCCAGTGAGCGCGCGTAATACGACTCACTATAGGGCGAATTGGGTACGTCCCTAGGCC
TCCAAAAAAGCCTCCTCACTACTTCTGGAATAGCTCAGAGGCCGAGGCGGCCTCGGCCTCTGCATAAATA
AAAAAAATTAGTCAGCCATGGGGCGGAGAATGGGCGGAACTGGGCGGAGTTAGGGGCGGGATGGGCGGAG
TTAGGGGCGGGATAGCTAGAGCCAGACATGATAAGATACATTGATGAGTTTGGACAAACCACAACTAGAA
TGCAGTGAAAAAAATGCTTTATTTGTGAAATTTGTGATGCTATTGCTTTATTTGTAACCATTATAAGCTG
CAATAAACAAGTTCCTCTCACTCTCTGATATTCATTTCTTTGCAAGTTATAAATACTGAATAATAAGATG
ACATGAACTACTACTGCTAGAGATTTTCCACACTGACTAAAAGGGTCTGAGGGATCTCTAGTTACCAGAG
TCACACAACAGACGGGCACACACTACTTGAAGCACTCAAGGCAAGCTTTATTGAGGCTTAAGCAGTGGGT
TCCCTAGTTAGCCAGAGAGCTCCCAGGCTCAGATCTGGTCTAACCAGAGAGACCCAGTACAAGCAAAAAG
CAGATCTTGTCTTCGTTGGGAGTGAATTAGCCCTTCCAGTCCCCCCTTTTCTTTTAAAAAGTGGCTAAGA
TCTACAGCTGCCTTGTAAGTCATTGGTCTTAAAGGTACCGAGCTCGAATTCCAGGCGGGGAGGCGGCCCA
AAGGGAGATCCGACTCGTCTGAGGGCGAAGGCGAAGACGCGGAAGAGGCCGCAGAGCCGGCAGCAGGCCG
CGGGAAGGAAGGTCCGCTGGATTGAGGGCCGAAGGGACGTAGCAGAAGGACGTCCCGCGCAGAATCCAGG
TGGCAACACAGGCGAGCAGCCATGGAAAGGACGTCAGCTTCCCCGACAACACCACGGAATTGTCAGTGCC
CAACAGCCGAGCCCCTGTCCAGCAGCGGGCAAGGCAGGCGGCGATGAGTTCCGCCGTGGCAATAGGGAGG
GGGAAAGCGAAAGTCCCGGAAAGGAGCTGACAGGTGGTGGCAATGCCCCAACCAGTGGGGGTTGCGTCAG
CAAACACAGTGCACACCACGCCACGTTGCCTGACAACGGGCCACAACTCCTCATAAAGAGACAGCAACCA
GGATTTATACAAGGAGGAGAAAATGAAAGCCATACGGGAAGCAATAGCATGATACAAAGGCATTAAAGCA
GCGTATCCACATAGCGTAAAAGGAGCAACATAGTTAAGAATACCAGTCAATCTTTCACAAATTTTGTAAT
CCAGAGGTTGATTGTCGACTCTAGACTCGACTCTAGAGGATCCCCCTGTTCCACCTCTTGAAGGCTATGT
AGGCCACAAGGCCCACAACCACAGCAGCCAGGATGGAGCAATAGACAGGGATGAGGTTGTCGGTGGTGCC
TCGGGTCACCACGGGCTGGGAGCTGCCCATCACTGTGGTCACCACACCTGCCACCGTGCTGGCTATGAGG
TCTTGTTCTGGAGGTGCCTCAGGCTCCTGGGTGCTGGGGGCTGTGCTGTCCGAGCCCTCTGGGGGTGTGG
ACCGTGTAATCCAACGGCCAGGGATCTCCTCGCACTCGGCGTCGGCCCAGCGTGTGCACTCGCGGAGCTG
GCGCTCGGTGTCCTCGCACACGGTGCAGGGCAGGCACGGGTCCACGTGGTTGGCCTCGTCGGAATACGTG
CCGTCGGGGCACTCCTCGCACACGGTGTTCTGCTTGTCCTGGCAGGAGAACACGAGGCCCGAGCCCGCCT
CGCACACGCGGCACGCCTCGCAGCGCCCAGTCGTCTCATCCTGGTAGTAGCCGTAGGCGCAGCGGCACAC
GGCGTCGTCGGCCTCCACGCACGGCGCCGACATGCTCTGGAGCCCCACGCACTCGGTGCACGGCTTGCAC
GGCTCGGTCGCGCTCACCACGTCGGAGAACGTCACGCTGTCCAGGCAGGGCTCACACACGGTCTGGTTGG
CTCCACAAGGCTGGGCCACACCCTCGCCCAGGTTGCAGGCTTTGCAGCACTCACCGCTGTGTGTGTACAG
GCCTGTGGGGCATGCCTCCTTGGCACCTCCAAGGGACACCCCCAGAAGCAGCAACAGCAGCAGGCGCGGC
CCGTCCATGGCGCGGCCGGTGGCACCTGCCCCCATCGCCCGCCTCCCGCGGCAGCGCTCGACTTCCAGCT
CGGTCCGCTTTGCGGACTGATGGGGCTGCGCTGCGCTGCGCTCCAGCGCCCCCCCTGCCCGCCGGAGCTG
GCCGCGGCCCGAATTCCTGCAGCCCGGGGGATCCCCCTGGGGAGAGAGGTCGGTGATTCGGTCAACGAGG
GAGCCGACTGCCGACGTGCGCTCCGGAGGCTTGCAGAATGCGGAACACCGCGCGGGCAGGAACAGGGCCC
ACACTACCGCCCCACACCCCGCCTCCCGCACCGCCCCTTCCCGGCCGCTGCTCTCGGCGCGCCCTGCTGA
GCAGCCGCTATTGGCCACAGCCCATCGCGGTCGGCGCGCTGCCATTGCTCCCTGGCGCTGTCCGTCTGCG
AGGGTACTAGTGAGACGTGCGGCTTCCGTTTGTCACGTCCGGCACGCCGCGAACCGCAAGGAACCTTCCC
GACTTAGGGGCGGAGCAGGAAGCGTCGCCGGGGGGCCCACAAGGGTAGCGGCGAAGATCCGGGTGACGCT
GCGAACGGACGTGAAGAATGTGCGAGACCCAGGGTCGGCGCCGCTGCGTTTCCCGGAACCACGCCCAGAG
CAGCCGCGTCCCTGCGCAAACCCAGGGCTGCCTTGGAAAAGGCGCAACCCCAACCCCGTGGAATTCGATA
TCAAGCTTCTCGAGGGTAGGCGTGTACGGTGGGAGGCCTATATAAGCAGAGCTCGTTTAGTGAACCGTCA
GATCGCCTGGAGACGCCATCCACGCTGTTTTGACCTCCATAGAAGACACCGGGACCGATCCAGCCTCCGC
GGAATTCACC
Features (pLannotate 1.2.2; 34 found; start..end, strand, type, name):
      1..720     +  CDS            EGFP: the original enhanced GFP (Yang et al., 1996) mammalian codon-optimized
    950..969     +  misc_feature   MCS (fragment): pBluescript multiple cloning site
    997..1131    -  polyA_signal   SV40 poly(A) signal: SV40 polyadenylation signal
   1154..1238    -  CDS            large T antigen (fragment): large T antigen from SV40 (simian virus 40)
   1268..1385    -  misc_feature   cPPT/CTS: central polypurine tract and central termination sequence of HIV-1
   1404..1504    -  CDS            Rev (fragment): human immunodeficiency virus 1 (HIV-1) Rev protein; rev; enhances nuclear export of unspliced and incompletely spliced viral mRNAs
   1881..2114    -  misc_feature   RRE: The Rev response element (RRE) of HIV-1 allows for Rev-dependent mRNA export from the nucleus to the cytoplasm.
   2260..2623    -  CDS            HIV-1 gag (fragment): gag protein from human immunodeficiency virus 1; gag
   2607..2732    -  misc_feature   HIV-1 Ψ: packaging signal of human immunodeficiency virus type 1
   2779..2959    -  LTR            5' LTR (truncated): truncated 5' long terminal repeat (LTR) from HIV-1
   2974..3177    -  promoter       CMV promoter: human cytomegalovirus (CMV) immediate early promoter
   3178..3557    -  enhancer       CMV enhancer: human cytomegalovirus immediate early enhancer
   3658..3676    -  promoter       T3 promoter: promoter for bacteriophage T3 RNA polymerase
   3721..3737    -  protein_bind   lac operator: The lac repressor binds to the lac operator to inhibit transcription in E. coli. This inhibition can be relieved by adding lactose or isopropyl-β-D-thiogalactopyranoside (IPTG). lac repressor encoded by lacI
   3745..3775    -  promoter       lac promoter: promoter for the E. coli lac operon
   3790..3811    -  protein_bind   CAP binding site: CAP binding activates transcription in the presence of cAMP. E. coli catabolite activator protein
   3824..3916    -  CDS            lacI (fragment): lac repressor; lacI; The lac repressor binds to the lac operator to inhibit transcription in E. coli. This inhibition can be relieved by adding lactose or isopropyl-β-D-thiogalactopyranoside (IPTG).
   4099..4687    -  rep_origin     ori: high-copy-number ColE1/pMB1/pBR322/pUC origin of replication
   4858..5718    -  CDS            AmpR: β-lactamase; bla; confers resistance to ampicillin, carbenicillin, and related antibiotics
   5719..5823    -  promoter       AmpR promoter: bla
   5876..6304    -  rep_origin     f1 ori (sequence partly withheld): f1 bacteriophage origin of replication; arrow indicates direction of (+) strand synthesis
   6309..6464    -  CDS            lacZα (fragment): LacZα fragment of β-galactosidase; lacZ fragment
   6472..6490    +  promoter       T7 promoter: promoter for bacteriophage T7 RNA polymerase
   6511..6646    -  rep_origin     SV40 ori: SV40 origin of replication
   6686..6807    -  polyA_signal   SV40 poly(A) signal: SV40 polyadenylation signal
   6879..7112    -  LTR            3' LTR (ΔU3): self-inactivating 3' long terminal repeat (LTR) from HIV-1
   7114..7182    -  CDS            nef (fragment): NEF_HV1Z2 - Experimental evidence at protein level: Swiss-Prot protein existence level 1. Extracellular Nef protein targets CD4(+) T-lymphocytes for apoptosis by interacting with CXCR4 surface receptors. From Human immunodeficiency virus type 1 group M subtype D (isolate Z2/CDC-Z34) (HIV-1).
   7199..7787    -  misc_feature   WPRE: woodchuck hepatitis virus posttranscriptional regulatory element
   7801..7819    -  misc_feature   MCS (fragment): pUC18/19 multiple cloning site
   7822..8649    -  CDS            NGFR (fragment): TNR16_HUMAN - Also known as TNFRSF16. Experimental evidence at protein level: Swiss-Prot protein existence level 1. Low affinity receptor which can bind to NGF, BDNF, NTF3, and NTF4. Forms a heterodimeric receptor with SORCS2 that binds the precursor forms of NGF, BDNF and NTF3 with high affinity, and has much lower affinity for mature NGF and BDNF (PubMed:24908487). Plays an important role in differentiation and survival of specific neuronal populations during development (By similarity). Can mediate cell survival as well as cell death of neural cells. Plays a role in the inactivation of RHOA
   8764..8788    -  misc_feature   MCS (fragment): pBluescript multiple cloning site
   8791..9301    -  promoter       hPGK promoter: human phosphoglycerate kinase 1 promoter
   9304..9327    +  misc_feature   MCS (fragment): pBluescript multiple cloning site
   9329..9367    +  promoter       minimal CMV promoter: human cytomegalovirus (CMV) immediate early promoter
