[The description below was written by a language model from this plasmid's Addgene catalogue record and pLannotate feature annotations shown in this document.]
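Description:
AB.pCCL.sin.cPPT.GFP.miR-296-3p.sensor.PGK.dNGFR.WPRE is a third-generation-style, self-inactivating HIV-1 lentiviral transfer plasmid that serves as a fluorescent sensor of human miR-296-3p activity. It is propagated in E. coli through a high-copy ColE1/pUC origin with ampicillin resistance, and the backbone also carries an f1 origin and an SV40 origin. The viral genome is transcribed from a chimeric CMV enhancer/promoter fused to a truncated 5' LTR. It contains the Ψ packaging signal with a partial gag fragment, the RRE for Rev-dependent export, the cPPT/CTS, WPRE, and a ΔU3 3' LTR that disables LTR promoter activity after integration.

The payload is a bidirectional expression unit. The human PGK promoter drives a truncated NGFR (dNGFR) surface marker in one direction, followed by WPRE. An adjacent minimal CMV promoter faces the opposite way and drives EGFP, whose transcript ends at an SV40 polyadenylation signal placed in antisense orientation relative to the viral genome. The 171 bp sensor insert was cloned between NheI and AgeI. It is not annotated in the feature table, but the unannotated gap between the EGFP coding sequence and its poly(A) signal is consistent with a 3' UTR location. The record does not state the number or design of the target sites.

In this arrangement, miR-296-3p in a transduced cell should suppress EGFP while dNGFR remains unaffected. dNGFR thus acts as an internal normaliser for transduction and expression level, and the GFP-to-NGFR ratio reports miRNA activity in single cells. The associated publication used such sensors, together with decoy libraries, for high-throughput assessment of microRNA activity. The sequenced record is slightly shorter (9,464 nt) than the catalogued total size of 9,480 bp.
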