Addgene plasmid #85926: AB.pCCL.sin.cPPT.GFP.miR-296-3p.sensor.PGK.dNGFR.WPRE
Purpose: Sensor Plasmid
Depositing lab: Brian Brown. Depositing organization: Icahn School of Medicine at Mount Sinai. Publication: High-throughput assessment of microRNA activity and function using microRNA sensor and decoy libraries. Mullokandov G, Baccarini A, Ruzo A, Jayaprakash AD, Tung N, Israelow B, Evans MJ, Sachidanandam R, Brown BD. Nat Methods. 2012 Jul 1;9(8):840-6. doi: 10.1038/nmeth.2078. PubMed 22751203.
Backbone
  Vector backbone: AB.pCCL.sin.cPPT.GFP.PGK.dNGFR.WPRE
  Backbone size w/o insert (bp): 9309
  Total vector size (bp): 9480
  Vector type: Lentiviral
  Selectable markers: eGFP , NGFR
Growth in bacteria
  Bacterial resistance: Ampicillin, 100 μg/mL
  Growth temperature: 37°C
  Growth strain: NEB Stable
  Copy number: High Copy
Gene/Insert
  Gene/Insert name: miR-296-3p Sensor
  Species: H. sapiens (human)
  Insert size (bp): 171
  Entrez Gene: MIR296 (a.k.a. MIRN296, miRNA296, mir-296)
  Promoter: PGK
  Cloning method: Restriction Enzyme; 5′ cloning site NheI (not destroyed); 3′ cloning site AgeI (not destroyed)
  Sequencing primers: 5′ AACAGACATACAAACTAAAG
Terms and licenses: Academic/Nonprofit Terms; Industry Terms: Not Available to Industry
How to cite: AB.pCCL.sin.cPPT.GFP.miR-296-3p.sensor.PGK.dNGFR.WPRE was a gift from Brian Brown (Addgene plasmid # 85926 ; http://n2t.net/addgene:85926 ; RRID:Addgene_85926)
