>Addgene plasmid #85926 | AB.pCCL.sin.cPPT.GFP.miR-296-3p.sensor.PGK.dNGFR.WPRE | depositor partial sequence | sequence record 167417 | AB.pCCL.sin.cPPT.GFP.miR-296-3p.sensor.PGK.dNGFR.WPRE sequence 856 bps
AATTTTATCGATCACGAGACTAGCCTCGAGAGATCTGATCATAATCAGCCATACCACATTTGTAGAGGTT
TTACTTGCTTTAAAAAACCTCCCACACCTCCCCCTGAACCTGAAACATAAAATGAATGCAATTGTTGTTG
TTAACTTGTTTATTGCAGCTTATAATGGTTACAAATAAGGCAATAGCATCACAAATTTCACAAATAAGGC
ATTTTTTTCACTGCATTCTAGTTTTGGTTTGTCCAAACTCATCAATGTATCTTATCATGTCTGGATCTCA
AATCCCTCGGAAGCTGCGCCTGTCATCGAATTCCTGCAGCCCGGTGCATGACTAAGCTAGTACCGGTGAG
GGTTGGGTGGAGGCTCTCCGAGGGTTGGGTGGAGGCTCTCCGAGGGTTGGGTGGAGGCTCTCCGAGGGTT
GGGTGGAGGCTCTCCGAGGGTTGGGTGGAGGCTCTCCGAGGGTTGGGTGGAGGCTCTCCGCTACGTCGAC
CAGTACTCCCCAGTTAAGGTCGGCTAGCTCAGTTAGCCTCCCCCATCTCTCGACGCGGCCGCTTTACTTG
TACAGCTCGTCCATGCCGAGAGTGATCCCGGCGGCGGTCACGAACTCCAGCAGGACCATGTGATCGCGCT
TCTCGTTGGGGTCTTTGCTCAGGGCGGACTGGGTGCTCAGGTAGTGGTTGTCGGGCAGCAGCACGGGGCC
GTCGCCGATGGGGGTGTTCTGCTGGTAGTGGTCGGCGAGCTGCACGCTGCCGTCCTCGATGTTGTGGCGG
ATCTTGAAGTTCACCTTGATGCCGTTCTTCTGCTTGTCGGCCATGATATAGACGTTGTGGCTGTTGTAGT
TGTACTCCAGCTTGTG
